Addgene plasmid #147345: pAc5.1B-lambdaN-HA-DmNot10_Q
Purpose: Insect Expression of DmNot10
Depositing lab: Elisa Izaurralde. Depositing organization: Max Planck Institute for Developmental Biology. Publication: NOT10 and C2orf29/NOT11 form a conserved module of the CCR4-NOT complex that docks onto the NOT1 N-terminal domain. Bawankar P, Loh B, Wohlbold L, Schmidt S, Izaurralde E. RNA Biol. 2013 Feb;10(2):228-44. doi: 10.4161/rna.23018. Epub 2013 Jan 9. PubMed 23303381.
Backbone
  Vector backbone: Unknown
  Vector type: Insect Expression
Growth in bacteria
  Bacterial resistance: Ampicillin, 100 μg/mL
  Growth temperature: 37°C
  Growth strain: DH5alpha
  Copy number: Low Copy
Gene/Insert
  Gene/Insert name: DmNot10
  Species: D. melanogaster (fly)
  Entrez Gene: Not10 (a.k.a. Dmel_CG18616, CG18616, Dmel\CG18616, NOT10, dNot10)
  Cloning method: Unknown
Terms and licenses: Academic/Nonprofit Terms; Industry Terms: Not Available to Industry
Depositor comments: ORF extracted from NCBI: NM_141958.3 Plasmids from this collection were made available to the research community and donated after the lab closed. Please note that the sequence provided by the depositing laboratory may be theoretical/predicted or based on Sanger sequencing results. There may be discrepancies between sequencing results obtained by Addgene and the depositor sequence. If an Addgene verified sequence is not available, please contact before placing your order to request that our lab fully sequence the plasmid.
How to cite: pAc5.1B-lambdaN-HA-DmNot10_Q was a gift from Elisa Izaurralde (Addgene plasmid # 147345 ; http://n2t.net/addgene:147345 ; RRID:Addgene_147345)
