[The description below was written by a language model from this plasmid's Addgene catalogue record and pLannotate feature annotations shown in this document.]
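Description:
pAc5.1B-lambdaN-HA-DmNot10_Q is an insect-cell expression plasmid of about 7.4 kb for producing a tagged form of the Drosophila melanogaster CCR4-NOT subunit Not10 (CG18616). The catalogue lists the backbone as unknown, although the name and the annotated parts point to a pAc5.1-type vector. Expression is driven by the constitutive Drosophila actin 5C (Ac5) promoter, and an SV40 polyadenylation signal lies downstream of the cassette. In bacteria the plasmid is maintained through a ColE1/pUC-type origin and selected with ampicillin via the bla gene and its promoter. The catalogue records it as low copy despite the annotation tool's description of the origin as high copy. Short fragments annotated as a tetracycline resistance gene and SV40 large T antigen appear to be non-functional backbone remnants.

The open reading frame begins with a short fragment of the bacteriophage lambda N protein, followed by an HA epitope (detected as a partial match to a 3xHA element, so probably a single copy) and then the Not10 coding sequence, which the depositor derived from an NCBI reference transcript. The lambda N peptide binds BoxB RNA hairpins, so fusions of this type are generally used in tethering assays, where the protein is recruited to a BoxB-containing reporter mRNA to test its effect on translation or stability. The HA tag allows detection or immunoprecipitation. A V5 tag from the vector lies downstream of the insert, but the record does not show whether it is in frame or preceded by a stop codon. The meaning of the "_Q" suffix is not stated. The depositor sequence may be theoretical rather than fully verified.
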