Features (pLannotate 1.2.2; 11 found; start..end, strand, type, name):
     56..2568    +  promoter       Ac5 promoter: Drosophila melanogaster actin 5C promoter
   2588..2653    +  CDS            N (fragment): REGN_LAMBD - Experimental evidence at protein level: Swiss-Prot protein existence level 1. Plays a role as a transcriptional antitermination factor that allows the virus to initiate its lytic phase. Activates expression of the delayed viral early genes by modifying host RNA polymerase (RNAP) into a form that is resistant to termination signals. This antitermination function requires the host NusA protein which serves to stabilize the interaction between antitermination protein N and host RNA polymerase. From Escherichia phage lambda (Bacteriophage lambda).
   2678..2704    +  CDS            3xHA (fragment): three tandem HA epitope tags
   2732..4636    +  CDS            Not10: CNO10_DROME - Experimental evidence at protein level: Swiss-Prot protein existence level 1. Component of the CCR4-NOT complex which is one of the major cellular mRNA deadenylases and is linked to various cellular processes including bulk mRNA degradation, miRNA-mediated repression, translational repression during translational initiation and general transcription regulation. Additional complex functions may be a consequence of its influence on mRNA expression. Is not required for association of CNOT7 to the CCR4-NOT complex (By similarity). From Drosophila melanogaster (Fruit fly).
   4662..4703    +  CDS            V5 tag: epitope tag from simian virus 5
   4803..4937    -  polyA_signal   SV40 poly(A) signal: SV40 polyadenylation signal
   4960..5044    -  CDS            large T antigen (fragment): large T antigen from SV40 (simian virus 40)
   5045..5515    +  CDS            TcR (fragment): tetracycline efflux protein; tet; confers resistance to tetracycline
   5559..6147    -  rep_origin     ori: high-copy-number ColE1/pMB1/pBR322/pUC origin of replication
   6318..7178    -  CDS            AmpR: β-lactamase; bla; confers resistance to ampicillin, carbenicillin, and related antibiotics
   7179..7283    -  promoter       AmpR promoter: bla
>Addgene plasmid #147345 | pAc5.1B-lambdaN-HA-DmNot10_Q | depositor full sequence | sequence record 289792 | Full Sequence
CTTCAAGGAATTAATTCTATATTCTAAAAACACAAATGATACTTCTAAAAAAAATCATGAATGGCATCAA
CTCTGAATCAAATCTTTGCAGATGCACCTACTTCTCATTTCCACTGTCACATCATTTTTCCAGATCTCGC
TGCCTGTTATGTGGCCCACAAACCAAGACACGTTTTATGGCCATTAAAGCTGGCTGATCGTCGCCAAACA
CCAAATACATATCAATATGTACATTCGAGAAAGAAGCGATCAAAGAAGCGTCTTCGGGCGAGTAGGAGAA
TGCGGAGGAGAAGGAGAACGAGCTGATCTAGTATCTCTCCACAATCCAATGCCAACTGACCAACTGGCCA
TATTCGGAGCAATTTGAAGCCAATTTCCATCGCCTGGCGATCGCTCCATTCTTGGCTATATGTTTTTCAC
CGTTCCCGGGGCCATTTTCAAAGACTCGTCGGTAAGATAAGATTGTGTCACTCGCTGTCTCTCTTCATTT
GTCGAAGAATGCTGAGGAATTTCGCGATGACGTCGGCGAGTATTTTGAAGAATGAGAATAATTTGTATTT
ATACGAAAATCAGTTAGTGGAATTTTCTACAAAAACATGTTATCTATAGATAATTTTGTTGCAAAATATG
TTGACTATGACAAAGATTGTATGTATATACCTTTAATGTATTCTCATTTTCTTATGTATTTATAATGGCA
ATGATGATACTGATGATATTTTAAGATGATGCCAGACCACAGGCTGATTTCTGCGTCTTTTGCCGAACGC
AGTGCATGTGCGGTTGTTGTTTTTTGGAATAGTTTCAATTTTCGGACTGTCCGCTTTGATTTCAGTTTCT
TGGCTTATTCAAAAAGCAAAGTAAAGCCAAAAAAGCGAGATGGCAATACCAAATGCGGCAAAACGGTAGT
GGAAGGAAAGGGGTGCGGGGCAGCGGAAGGAAGGGTGGGGCGGGGCGTGGCGGGGTCTGTGGCTGGGCGC
GACGTCACCGACGTTGGAGCCACTCCTTTGACCATGTGTGCGTGTGTGTATTATTCGTGTCTCGCCACTC
GCCGGTTGTTTTTTTCTTTTTATCTCGCTCTCTCTAGCGCCATCTCGTACGCATGCTCAACGCACCGCAT
GTTGCCGTGTCCTTTATGCGTCATTTTGGCTCGAAATAGGCAATTATTTAAACAAAGATTAGTCAACGAA
AACGCTAAAATAAATAAGTCTACAATATGGTTACTTATTGCCATGTGTGTGCAGCCAACGATAGCAACAA
AAGCAACAACACAGTGGCTTTCCCTCTTTCACTTTTTGTTTGCAAGCGCGTGCGAGCAAGACGGCACGAC
CGGCAAACGCAATTACGCTGACAAAGAGCAGACGAAGTTTTGGCCGAAAAACATCAAGGCGCCTGATACG
AATGCATTTGCAATAACAATTGCGATATTTAATATTGTTTATGAAGCTGTTTGACTTCAAAACACACAAA
AAAAAAAATAAAACAAATTATTTGAAAGAGAATTAGGAATCGGACAGCTTATCGTTACGGGCTAACAGCA
CACCGAGACGAAATAGCTTACCTGACGTCACAGCCTCTGGAAGAACTGCCGCCAAGCAGAGAGAGAGAGA
AAAAGAGGGAGAGCAGCTTAGACCGCATGTGCTTGTGTGTGAGGCGTCTCTCTCTTCGTCTCCTGTTTGC
GCAAACGCATAGACTGCACTGAGAAAATCGATTACCTATTTTTTATGAATGAATATTTGCACTATTACTA
TTCAAAACTATTAAGATAGCAATCACATTCAATAGCCAAATACTATACCACCTGAGCGATGCAACGAAAT
GATCAATTTGAGCAAAAATGCTGCATATTTAGGACGGCATCATTATAGAAATGCTTCTTGCTGTGTACTT
TTCTCTCGTCTGGCAGCTGTTTCGCCGTTATTGTTAAAACCGGCTTAAGTTAGGTGTGTTTTCTACGACT
AGTGATGCCCCTACTAGAAGATGTGTGTTGCACAAATGTCCCTGAATAACCAATTTGAAGTGCAGATAGC
AGTAAACGTAAGCTAATATGAATATTATTTAACTGTAATGTTTTAATATCGCTGGACATTACTAATAAAC
CCACTATAAACACATGTACATATGTATGTTTTGGCATACAATGAGTAGTTGGGGAAAAAATGTGTAAAAG
CACCGTGACCATCACAGCATAAAGATAACCAGCTGAAGTATCGAATATGAGTAACCCCCAAATTGAATCA
CATGCCGCAACTGATAGGACCCATGGAAGTACACTCTTCATGGCGATATACAAGACACACACAAGCACGA
ACACCCAGTTGCGGAGGAAATTCTCCGTAAATGAAAACCCAATCGGCGAACAATTCATACCCATATATGG
TAAAAGTTTTGAACGCGACTTGAGAGCGGAGAGCATTGCGGCTGATAAGGTTTTAGCGCTAAGCGGGCTT
TATAAAACGGGCTGCGGGACCAGTTTTCATATCACTACCGTTTGAGTTCTTGTGCTGTGTGGATACTCCT
CCCGACACAAAGCCGCTCCATCAGCCAGCAGTCGTCTAATCCAGAGACCCCGGATCGGGGTACCAACATG
GACGCACAAACACGACGACGTGAGCGTCGCGCTGAGAAACAAGCTCAATGGAAAGCTGCAAACGGTGGAT
CTCCTCCACATATGGCTTACCCATACGATGTTCCAGATTACGCTCCTCCAAGCTTGAATTCTGCAGATAT
CATGGACTCGGCGGAATCCCCCACCAAAACGCAGGCCGGCGAGGACGAGAACTACAGTCTGCTGTGCCAG
GCGCACGAGCAGTTCAACAACTCGGAGTTTGATCGCTGCTTGGAACTGCTCCAGGAGTTGGAGACGCGCG
GCGAGAGCAGTGGTCCTGTCCTGCGGCACAACCGGGCGGTGGTCAGCTACTACAAAACCGGGTGCACCCA
ACACTCCGTCCTGCTGAAAGAACTGGAGGCTCTAACCGCCGATGCAGATGCGCCCGGAGACGTGTCCAGC
GGGCTGAGCCTTAAGCAGGGAGCTGCCGCCGCCACTGTTGCTCGTTACAACCGGGCGGTCATCTATTATC
ACCGCCATATGTTCGGCACGGCACTGGAGAAACTAGCACCACTAGTGGCTCGTCTGGAAGCCCTGGAGAA
GGCAATGGCAGCGCTGGTGGCCACACTACAGCTACAGCTGCTGCTGGCCACCAATCAACTAAACCGAGCC
GAGGCCTTTCTGGATTACTTGCAGTACAAGCTTAACCTGGTGGCCACAGCGCCTAGCAGCAATGCGGCCG
AAGAGGCAGCTGTTGTCGGCACAGCACCTCCGTCAGCAGCGACGAACAGTTCAGTGGTGGCCTCACCAGG
AGGAGCAGCTGTGGAGGGAGCTGTGCCCGGTCTGGGCGGTAGTCTGCAGCTCTTGCAGCTAATAACGCTC
GTGCTTAACCGAAAACCGGTGGTTATTCAGGAAGACGGCACGCCGGAGTACGCTGCTCTGAAGGCTCAGC
AGTACTACATCATGAAGGATTTTCAGATGGCCGCCAAGCAGCTTATGCGAATCAATAACGAGTGTACACA
AGCGGGCACTATAACCCCCCAGCTGAGCACGTGCATTGCCAACAATATGGGAGTGATACACTTAAGAGTG
CGTCACTATGCCATCGCCGCCAAGTTCTTCCAAAATGCGCTCAACTTTGACCAGCAGCTGGCGCGAAATT
TGCGCCAGAGTACGCTGCAAACCATGAGTTCGGCACGGTCCTGCGAGATCCTTTACAACCTCGGTGTGGC
CATGTTGCACCTACGACGCCCCAAGGAGGCGTTTCAGTGCTTTCTGGTTCCCGTTAAGCAATTCCACAGC
AATCCACGTCTTTGGCTGCGCATGGCTGAGGCCTGCATCATGGAGCATGAGGCGAAACTAGTGGAGGAGG
AGCGCCAGTCGCAGTCAGAAACGCCATCAACAAAGCCATACGCTCCTCAATCGGCGGGAGTTCCAGAGCC
CACGCTGGAATTCGCTGTCTTGTGTCTACGTAGCGCGTTAACGCTTACGCAGCACTACAAGACGAGGTTT
CACATGGCGGCGGTCTCCTCGGAGGATGTGGAAGCACCCGAACCCAAGGACCCAACTCAGGAGAGTTGGC
GTCATCCCCAGGACAATAACTTCTGCAATCCCTCGAAGCCAGTCAGCCTAGAGTCTTTGGAAAACATGAT
GGCTGCCATATATGCTGCTCACAGCTTCGTCTCGCTGCGCCTAGGCGATCATGTGACCGCGCTCGAGATG
TCGGAAAAACTGCTGGCCTGTGAACGCTTGTCCGATGCACACAAATTGCTAGGTCACATGTACGCTGGCG
AGGCGTTGATGCTTATGGACAAGGCCAGCGAGGCACGCGACCATTTGGACCCTACTTTTGTGGGCACACT
AAACGCCTTCGATTTTGAGACGCGTGACTGGCAACTGAAGTCGGTGGACGCCGCTCAGAACGTTGTGCGG
TATAATCTGGCCGTTGCCATGGCTCTACAGAACGACCTGCCTCAAGCTAAAGCACTCCTGGCCAATTTAA
CTCATTCGCTGGTTGCCAACAAGGCGCTTGCTTTGCGACGCTTCATGGACCTCAAAATGGGTCCCGTTCC
TGGCGGGACGCCGAGTTAGTCTAGAGGGCCCGCGGTTCGAAGGTAAGCCTATCCCTAACCCTCTCCTCGG
TCTCGATTCTACGCGTACCGGTCATCATCACCATCACCATTGAGTTTAAACCCGCTGATCAGCCTCGACT
GTGCCTTCTAAGGCCTGAGCTCGCTGATCAGCCTCGATCGAGGATCCAGACATGATAAGATACATTGATG
AGTTTGGACAAACCACAACTAGAATGCAGTGAAAAAAATGCTTTATTTGTGAAATTTGTGATGCTATTGC
TTTATTTGTAACCATTATAAGCTGCAATAAACAAGTTAACAACAACAATTGCATTCATTTTATGTTTCAG
GTTCAGGGGGAGGTGTGGGAGGTTTTTTAAAGCAAGTAAAACCTCTACAAATGTGGTATGGCTGATTATG
ATCAGTCGACCGATGCCCTTGAGAGCCTTCAACCCAGTCAGCTCCTTCCGGTGGGCGCGGGGCATGACTA
TCGTCGCCGCACTTATGACTGTCTTCTTTATCATGCAACTCGTAGGACAGGTGCCGGCAGCGCTCTGGGT
CATTTTCGGCGAGGACCGCTTTCGCTGGAGCGCGACGATGATCGGCCTGTCGCTTGCGGTATTCGGAATC
TTGCACGCCCTCGCTCAAGCCTTCGTCACTGGTCCCGCCACCAAACGTTTCGGCGAGAAGCAGGCCATTA
TCGCCGGCATGGCGGCCGACGCGCTGGGCTACGTCTTGCTGGCGTTCGCGACGCGAGGCTGGATGGCCTT
CCCCATTATGATTCTTCTCGCTTCCGGCGGCATCGGGATGCCCGCGTTGCAGGCCATGCTGTCCAGGCAG
GTAGATGACGACCATCAGGGACAGCTTCAAGGATCGCTCGCGGCTCTTACCAGCCAGCAAAAGGCCAGGA
ACCGTAAAAAGGCCGCGTTGCTGGCGTTTTTCCATAGGCTCCGCCCCCCTGACGAGCATCACAAAAATCG
ACGCTCAAGTCAGAGGTGGCGAAACCCGACAGGACTATAAAGATACCAGGCGTTTCCCCCTGGAAGCTCC
CTCGTGCGCTCTCCTGTTCCGACCCTGCCGCTTACCGGATACCTGTCCGCCTTTCTCCCTTCGGGAAGCG
TGGCGCTTTCTCAATGCTCACGCTGTAGGTATCTCAGTTCGGTGTAGGTCGTTCGCTCCAAGCTGGGCTG
TGTGCACGAACCCCCCGTTCAGCCCGACCGCTGCGCCTTATCCGGTAACTATCGTCTTGAGTCCAACCCG
GTAAGACACGACTTATCGCCACTGGCAGCAGCCACTGGTAACAGGATTAGCAGAGCGAGGTATGTAGGCG
GTGCTACAGAGTTCTTGAAGTGGTGGCCTAACTACGGCTACACTAGAAGGACAGTATTTGGTATCTGCGC
TCTGCTGAAGCCAGTTACCTTCGGAAAAAGAGTTGGTAGCTCTTGATCCGGCAAACAAACCACCGCTGGT
AGCGGTGGTTTTTTTGTTTGCAAGCAGCAGATTACGCGCAGAAAAAAAGGATCTCAAGAAGATCCTTTGA
TCTTTTCTACGGGGTCTGACGCTCAGTGGAACGAAAACTCACGTTAAGGGATTTTGGTCATGAGATTATC
AAAAAGGATCTTCACCTAGATCCTTTTAAATTAAAAATGAAGTTTTAAATCAATCTAAAGTATATATGAG
TAAACTTGGTCTGACAGTTACCAATGCTTAATCAGTGAGGCACCTATCTCAGCGATCTGTCTATTTCGTT
CATCCATAGTTGCCTGACTCCCCGTCGTGTAGATAACTACGATACGGGAGGGCTTACCATCTGGCCCCAG
TGCTGCAATGATACCGCGAGACCCACGCTCACCGGCTCCAGATTTATCAGCAATAAACCAGCCAGCCGGA
AGGGCCGAGCGCAGAAGTGGTCCTGCAACTTTATCCGCCTCCATCCAGTCTATTAATTGTTGCCGGGAAG
CTAGAGTAAGTAGTTCGCCAGTTAATAGTTTGCGCAACGTTGTTGCCATTGCTGCAGGCATCGTGGTGTC
ACGCTCGTCGTTTGGTATGGCTTCATTCAGCTCCGGTTCCCAACGATCAAGGCGAGTTACATGATCCCCC
ATGTTGTGCAAAAAAGCGGTTAGCTCCTTCGGTCCTCCGATCGTTGTCAGAAGTAAGTTGGCCGCAGTGT
TATCACTCATGGTTATGGCAGCACTGCATAATTCTCTTACTGTCATGCCATCCGTAAGATGCTTTTCTGT
GACTGGTGAGTACTCAACCAAGTCATTCTGAGAATAGTGTATGCGGCGACCGAGTTGCTCTTGCCCGGCG
TCAACACGGGATAATACCGCGCCACATAGCAGAACTTTAAAAGTGCTCATCATTGGAAAACGTTCTTCGG
GGCGAAAACTCTCAAGGATCTTACCGCTGTTGAGATCCAGTTCGATGTAACCCACTCGTGCACCCAACTG
ATCTTCAGCATCTTTTACTTTCACCAGCGTTTCTGGGTGAGCAAAAACAGGAAGGCAAAATGCCGCAAAA
AAGGGAATAAGGGCGACACGGAAATGTTGAATACTCATACTCTTCCTTTTTCAATATTATTGAAGCATTT
ATCAGGGTTATTGTCTCATGAGCGGATACATATTTGAATGTATTTAGAAAAATAAACAAATAGGGGTTCC
GCGCACATTTCCCCGAAAAGTGCCACCTGACGTCTAAGAAACCATTATTATCATGACATTAACCTATAAA
AATAGGCGTATCACGAGGCCCTTTCGT
